Addgene plasmid #90526: AHCTF1 A7.2 gRNA
Purpose: 3rd generation lentiviral gRNA plasmid targeting human AHCTF1
Depositing lab: Iain Cheeseman. Depositing organization: Whitehead Institute for Biomedical Research. Publication: Large-Scale Analysis of CRISPR/Cas9 Cell-Cycle Knockouts Reveals the Diversity of p53-Dependent Responses to Cell-Cycle Defects. McKinley KL, Cheeseman IM. Dev Cell. 2017 Feb 27;40(4):405-420.e2. doi: 10.1016/j.devcel.2017.01.012. Epub 2017 Feb 16. PubMed 28216383.
Backbone
  Vector backbone: pLenti-sgRNA
  Backbone manufacturer: Eric Lander & David Sabatini labs (Addgene plasmid #71409)
  Backbone size w/o insert (bp): 9151
  Vector type: Lentiviral, CRISPR
  Selectable markers: Puromycin
Growth in bacteria
  Bacterial resistance: Ampicillin, 100 μg/mL
  Growth temperature: 37°C
  Growth strain: NEB Stable
  Copy number: Unknown
Gene/Insert
  Gene/Insert name: AHCTF1 (Guide Designation A7.2) (alt name: pKMKO series)
  gRNA/shRNA sequence: CACCgAGGGCTTGAAGAGTCACTTC
  Species: H. sapiens (human)
  Promoter: U6
  Cloning method: Restriction Enzyme; 5′ cloning site BsmBI (destroyed during cloning); 3′ cloning site BsmBI (destroyed during cloning)
  Sequencing primers: 5′ hU6-F (5'-GAGGGCCTATTTCCCATGATT-3'); 3′ EF1a-R (5'-CACGGCGACTACTGCACTTA-3')
Terms and licenses: Academic/Nonprofit Terms; Industry Terms: Not Available to Industry
Depositor comments: Please note that gRNA target sequence listed is not strictly the 20nt spacer sequence, but also contains the 5' BsmBI overhang. For more information about knockout human cell lines generated using this plasmid, please see http://cellcycleknockouts.wi.mit.edu/ .
How to cite: AHCTF1 A7.2 gRNA was a gift from Iain Cheeseman (Addgene plasmid # 90526 ; http://n2t.net/addgene:90526 ; RRID:Addgene_90526)
