[The description below was written by a language model from this plasmid's Addgene catalogue record and pLannotate feature annotations shown in this document.]
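Description:
AHCTF1 A7.2 gRNA is a third-generation lentiviral CRISPR guide plasmid built on the pLenti-sgRNA backbone and designed to express a single guide RNA against human AHCTF1. It is propagated in E. coli through a high-copy ColE1/pUC-type origin with ampicillin selection (AmpR under its own bla promoter). It also carries an f1 origin and small remnants of lac, lacZα and T3/T7 promoter sequences from the cloning backbone. The catalogue lists the empty backbone at 9151 bp, whereas the sequenced record behind the feature table is 7,302 nt. This difference would fit loss of a stuffer fragment when the guide oligos were cloned between the two BsmBI sites (both destroyed), but the record does not say so.

The viral cassette begins with a chimeric RSV promoter/truncated HIV-1 5′ LTR, which makes genomic RNA transcription Tat-independent. It continues through the Ψ packaging signal with a partial gag fragment, the RRE for Rev-dependent nuclear export and a cPPT/CTS, and ends in a self-inactivating ΔU3 3′ LTR followed by an SV40 poly(A) signal. Within this unit, a human U6 RNA polymerase III promoter drives the AHCTF1 spacer fused to the S. pyogenes guide scaffold (annotated as a tracrRNA fragment). A downstream EF-1α core promoter expresses puromycin N-acetyltransferase, stabilised by a WPRE, for selection of transduced cells.

No Cas9 is encoded, so the nuclease must be supplied separately in the target cells. The plasmid belongs to a guide series used in a large-scale CRISPR/Cas9 knockout analysis of cell-cycle genes in human cell lines.
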