Features (pLannotate 1.2.2; 28 found; start..end, strand, type, name):
      1..40      +  rep_origin     RSF ori (fragment): Plasmids containing the RSF 1030 origin of replication can be propagated in E. coli cells that contain additional plasmids with compatible origins.
     42..134     +  CDS            lacI (fragment): lac repressor; lacI; The lac repressor binds to the lac operator to inhibit transcription in E. coli. This inhibition can be relieved by adding lactose or isopropyl-β-D-thiogalactopyranoside (IPTG).
    147..168     +  protein_bind   CAP binding site: CAP binding activates transcription in the presence of cAMP. E. coli catabolite activator protein
    183..213     +  promoter       lac promoter: promoter for the E. coli lac operon
    221..237     +  protein_bind   lac operator: The lac repressor binds to the lac operator to inhibit transcription in E. coli. This inhibition can be relieved by adding lactose or isopropyl-β-D-thiogalactopyranoside (IPTG). lac repressor encoded by lacI
    282..300     +  promoter       T3 promoter: promoter for bacteriophage T3 RNA polymerase
    328..554     +  promoter       RSV promoter: Rous sarcoma virus enhancer/promoter
    555..735     +  LTR            5' LTR (truncated): truncated 5' long terminal repeat (LTR) from HIV-1
    782..907     +  misc_feature   HIV-1 Ψ: packaging signal of human immunodeficiency virus type 1
    891..1254    +  CDS            HIV-1 gag (fragment): gag protein from human immunodeficiency virus 1; gag
   1400..1633    +  misc_feature   RRE: The Rev response element (RRE) of HIV-1 allows for Rev-dependent mRNA export from the nucleus to the cytoplasm.
   2010..2036    +  CDS            Rev (fragment): human immunodeficiency virus 1 (HIV-1) Rev protein; rev; enhances nuclear export of unspliced and incompletely spliced viral mRNAs
   2040..2280    +  promoter       U6 promoter: RNA polymerase III promoter for human U6 snRNA
   2328..2395    +  misc_RNA       tracrRNA (fragment): trans-activating CRISPR RNA for the Streptococcus pyogenes CRISPR/Cas9 system
   2444..2561    +  misc_feature   cPPT/CTS: central polypurine tract and central termination sequence of HIV-1
   2630..2841    +  promoter       EF-1α core promoter: core promoter for human elongation factor EF-1α
   2867..3466    +  CDS            PuroR (fragment): puromycin N-acetyltransferase; pac from Streptomyces; confers resistance to puromycin
   3482..4070    +  misc_feature   WPRE: woodchuck hepatitis virus posttranscriptional regulatory element
   4121..4140    +  misc_feature   cPPT/CTS (fragment): central polypurine tract and central termination sequence of HIV-1
   4142..4375    +  LTR            3' LTR (ΔU3): self-inactivating 3' long terminal repeat (LTR) from HIV-1
   4453..4574    +  polyA_signal   SV40 poly(A) signal: SV40 polyadenylation signal
   4614..4749    +  rep_origin     SV40 ori: SV40 origin of replication
   4770..4788    -  promoter       T7 promoter: promoter for bacteriophage T7 RNA polymerase
   4796..4951    +  CDS            lacZα (fragment): LacZα fragment of β-galactosidase; lacZ fragment
   4956..5384    +  rep_origin     f1 ori (sequence partly withheld): f1 bacteriophage origin of replication; arrow indicates direction of (+) strand synthesis
   5437..5541    +  promoter       AmpR promoter: bla
   5542..6402    +  CDS            AmpR: β-lactamase; bla; confers resistance to ampicillin, carbenicillin, and related antibiotics
   6573..7161    +  rep_origin     ori: high-copy-number ColE1/pMB1/pBR322/pUC origin of replication
>Addgene plasmid #90526 | AHCTF1 A7.2 gRNA | addgene full sequence | sequence record 183452 | Addgene NGS Result
ACGACCGAGCGCAGCGAGTCAGTGAGCGAGGAAGCGGAAGAGCGCCCAATACGCAAACCGCCTCTCCCCG
CGCGTTGGCCGATTCATTAATGCAGCTGGCACGACAGGTTTCCCGACTGGAAAGCGGGCAGTGAGCGCAA
CGCAATTAATGTGAGTTAGCTCACTCATTAGGCACCCCAGGCTTTACACTTTATGCTTCCGGCTCGTATG
TTGTGTGGAATTGTGAGCGGATAACAATTTCACACAGGAAACAGCTATGACCATGATTACGCCAAGCGCG
CAATTAACCCTCACTAAAGGGAACAAAAGCTGGAGCTGCAAGCTTAATGTAGTCTTATGCAATACTCTTG
TAGTCTTGCAACATGGTAACGATGAGTTAGCAACATGCCTTACAAGGAGAGAAAAAGCACCGTGCATGCC
GATTGGTGGAAGTAAGGTGGTACGATCGTGCCTTATTAGGAAGGCAACAGACGGGTCTGACATGGATTGG
ACGAACCACTGAATTGCCGCATTGCAGAGATATTGTATTTAAGTGCCTAGCTCGATACATAAACGGGTCT
CTCTGGTTAGACCAGATCTGAGCCTGGGAGCTCTCTGGCTAACTAGGGAACCCACTGCTTAAGCCTCAAT
AAAGCTTGCCTTGAGTGCTTCAAGTAGTGTGTGCCCGTCTGTTGTGTGACTCTGGTAACTAGAGATCCCT
CAGACCCTTTTAGTCAGTGTGGAAAATCTCTAGCAGTGGCGCCCGAACAGGGACTTGAAAGCGAAAGGGA
AACCAGAGGAGCTCTCTCGACGCAGGACTCGGCTTGCTGAAGCGCGCACGGCAAGAGGCGAGGGGCGGCG
ACTGGTGAGTACGCCAAAAATTTTGACTAGCGGAGGCTAGAAGGAGAGAGATGGGTGCGAGAGCGTCAGT
ATTAAGCGGGGGAGAATTAGATCGCGATGGGAAAAAATTCGGTTAAGGCCAGGGGGAAAGAAAAAATATA
AATTAAAACATATAGTATGGGCAAGCAGGGAGCTAGAACGATTCGCAGTTAATCCTGGCCTGTTAGAAAC
ATCAGAAGGCTGTAGACAAATACTGGGACAGCTACAACCATCCCTTCAGACAGGATCAGAAGAACTTAGA
TCATTATATAATACAGTAGCAACCCTCTATTGTGTGCATCAAAGGATAGAGATAAAAGACACCAAGGAAG
CTTTAGACAAGATAGAGGAAGAGCAAAACAAAAGTAAGACCACCGCACAGCAAGCGGCCGCTGATCTTCA
GACCTGGAGGAGGAGATATGAGGGACAATTGGAGAAGTGAATTATATAAATATAAAGTAGTAAAAATTGA
ACCATTAGGAGTAGCACCCACCAAGGCAAAGAGAAGAGTGGTGCAGAGAGAAAAAAGAGCAGTGGGAATA
GGAGCTTTGTTCCTTGGGTTCTTGGGAGCAGCAGGAAGCACTATGGGCGCAGCGTCAATGACGCTGACGG
TACAGGCCAGACAATTATTGTCTGGTATAGTGCAGCAGCAGAACAATTTGCTGAGGGCTATTGAGGCGCA
ACAGCATCTGTTGCAACTCACAGTCTGGGGCATCAAGCAGCTCCAGGCAAGAATCCTGGCTGTGGAAAGA
TACCTAAAGGATCAACAGCTCCTGGGGATTTGGGGTTGCTCTGGAAAACTCATTTGCACCACTGCTGTGC
CTTGGAATGCTAGTTGGAGTAATAAATCTCTGGAACAGATTTGGAATCACACGACCTGGATGGAGTGGGA
CAGAGAAATTAACAATTACACAAGCTTAATACACTCCTTAATTGAAGAATCGCAAAACCAGCAAGAAAAG
AATGAACAAGAATTATTGGAATTAGATAAATGGGCAAGTTTGTGGAATTGGTTTAACATAACAAATTGGC
TGTGGTATATAAAATTATTCATAATGATAGTAGGAGGCTTGGTAGGTTTAAGAATAGTTTTTGCTGTACT
TTCTATAGTGAATAGAGTTAGGCAGGGATATTCACCATTATCGTTTCAGACCCACCTCCCAACCCCGAGG
GGACCCAGAGAGGGCCTATTTCCCATGATTCCTTCATATTTGCATATACGATACAAGGCTGTTAGAGAGA
TAATTAGAATTAATTTGACTGTAAACACAAAGATATTAGTACAAAATACGTGACGTAGAAAGTAATAATT
TCTTGGGTAGTTTGCAGTTTTAAAATTATGTTTTAAAATGGACTATCATATGCTTACCGTAACTTGAAAG
TATTTCGATTTCTTGGCTTTATATATCTTGTGGAAAGGACGAAACACCGAGGGCTTGAAGAGTCACTTCG
TTTAAGAGCTATGCTGGAAACAGCATAGCAAGTTTAAATAAGGCTAGTCCGTTATCAACTTGAAAAAGTG
GCACCGAGTCGGTGCTTTTTTTGAATTCTAGATCTTGAGACAAATGGCAGTATTCATCCACAATTTTAAA
AGAAAAGGGGGGATTGGGGGGTACAGTGCAGGGGAAAGAATAGTAGACATAATAGCAACAGACATACAAA
CTAAAGAATTACAAAAACAAATTACAAAAATTCAAAATTTTCGGGTTTATTACAGGGACAGCAGAGATCC
ACTTTGGCGCCGGCTCGAGTGGCTCCGGTGCCCGTCAGTGGGCAGAGCGCACATCGCCCACAGTCCCCGA
GAAGTTGGGGGGAGGGGTCGGCAATTGAACCGGTGCCTAGAGAAGGTGGCGCGGGGTAAACTGGGAAAGT
GATGTCGTGTACTGGCTCCGCCTTTTTCCCGAGGGTGGGGGAGAACCGTATATAAGTGCAGTAGTCGCCG
TGAACGTTCTTTTTCGCAACGGGTTTGCCGCCAGAACACAGGTGTCGTGACGCGGGATCCGCCACCATGA
CCGAGTACAAGCCCACGGTGCGCCTCGCCACCCGCGACGACGTCCCCAGGGCCGTACGCACCCTCGCCGC
CGCGTTCGCCGACTACCCCGCCACGCGCCACACCGTCGATCCGGACCGCCACATCGAGCGGGTCACCGAG
CTGCAAGAACTCTTCCTCACGCGCGTCGGGCTCGACATCGGCAAGGTGTGGGTCGCGGACGACGGCGCCG
CGGTGGCGGTCTGGACCACGCCGGAGAGCGTCGAAGCGGGGGCGGTGTTCGCCGAGATCGGCCCGCGCAT
GGCCGAGTTGAGCGGTTCCCGGCTGGCCGCGCAGCAACAGATGGAAGGCCTCCTGGCGCCGCACCGGCCC
AAGGAGCCCGCGTGGTTCCTGGCCACCGTCGGAGTCTCGCCCGACCACCAGGGCAAGGGTCTGGGCAGCG
CCGTCGTGCTCCCCGGAGTGGAGGCGGCCGAGCGCGCCGGGGTGCCCGCCTTCCTGGAGACCTCCGCGCC
CCGCAACCTCCCCTTCTACGAGCGGCTCGGCTTCACCGTCACCGCCGACGTCGAGGTGCCCGAAGGACCG
CGCACCTGGTGCATGACCCGCAAGCCCGGTGCCTGAACGCGTTAAGTCGACAATCAACCTCTGGATTACA
AAATTTGTGAAAGATTGACTGGTATTCTTAACTATGTTGCTCCTTTTACGCTATGTGGATACGCTGCTTT
AATGCCTTTGTATCATGCTATTGCTTCCCGTATGGCTTTCATTTTCTCCTCCTTGTATAAATCCTGGTTG
CTGTCTCTTTATGAGGAGTTGTGGCCCGTTGTCAGGCAACGTGGCGTGGTGTGCACTGTGTTTGCTGACG
CAACCCCCACTGGTTGGGGCATTGCCACCACCTGTCAGCTCCTTTCCGGGACTTTCGCTTTCCCCCTCCC
TATTGCCACGGCGGAACTCATCGCCGCCTGCCTTGCCCGCTGCTGGACAGGGGCTCGGCTGTTGGGCACT
GACAATTCCGTGGTGTTGTCGGGGAAATCATCGTCCTTTCCTTGGCTGCTCGCCTGTGTTGCCACCTGGA
TTCTGCGCGGGACGTCCTTCTGCTACGTCCCTTCGGCCCTCAATCCAGCGGACCTTCCTTCCCGCGGCCT
GCTGCCGGCTCTGCGGCCTCTTCCGCGTCTTCGCCTTCGCCCTCAGACGAGTCGGATCTCCCTTTGGGCC
GCCTCCCCGCGTCGACTTTAAGACCAATGACTTACAAGGCAGCTGTAGATCTTAGCCACTTTTTAAAAGA
AAAGGGGGGACTGGAAGGGCTAATTCACTCCCAACGAAGACAAGATCTGCTTTTTGCTTGTACTGGGTCT
CTCTGGTTAGACCAGATCTGAGCCTGGGAGCTCTCTGGCTAACTAGGGAACCCACTGCTTAAGCCTCAAT
AAAGCTTGCCTTGAGTGCTTCAAGTAGTGTGTGCCCGTCTGTTGTGTGACTCTGGTAACTAGAGATCCCT
CAGACCCTTTTAGTCAGTGTGGAAAATCTCTAGCAGTACGTATAGTAGTTCATGTCATCTTATTATTCAG
TATTTATAACTTGCAAAGAAATGAATATCAGAGAGTGAGAGGAACTTGTTTATTGCAGCTTATAATGGTT
ACAAATAAAGCAATAGCATCACAAATTTCACAAATAAAGCATTTTTTTCACTGCATTCTAGTTGTGGTTT
GTCCAAACTCATCAATGTATCTTATCATGTCTGGCTCTAGCTATCCCGCCCCTAACTCCGCCCATCCCGC
CCCTAACTCCGCCCAGTTCCGCCCATTCTCCGCCCCATGGCTGACTAATTTTTTTTATTTATGCAGAGGC
CGAGGCCGCCTCGGCCTCTGAGCTATTCCAGAAGTAGTGAGGAGGCTTTTTTGGAGGCCTAGGGACGTAC
CCAATTCGCCCTATAGTGAGTCGTATTACGCGCGCTCACTGGCCGTCGTTTTACAACGTCGTGACTGGGA
AAACCCTGGCGTTACCCAACTTAATCGCCTTGCAGCACATCCCCCTTTCGCCAGCTGGCGTAATAGCGAA
GAGGCCCGCACCGATCGCCCTTCCCAACAGTTGCGCAGCCTGAATGGCGAATGGG
[124 nt withheld, positions 4956-5079]
C
[91 nt withheld, positions 5081-5171]
A
[49 nt withheld, positions 5173-5221]
CCTTTGACGTTGGAGTCCACGTTCTTT
[37 nt withheld, positions 5249-5285]
ACCCTATCTCGGTCTATTCTTTTGATTTATAAGGGATTTTGCCGATTTCGGCCTATTGGTTAAAAAATGA
GCTGATTTAACAAAAATTTAACGCGAATTTTAACAAAATATTAACGCTTACAATTTAGGTGGCACTTTTC
GGGGAAATGTGCGCGGAACCCCTATTTGTTTATTTTTCTAAATACATTCAAATATGTATCCGCTCATGAG
ACAATAACCCTGATAAATGCTTCAATAATATTGAAAAAGGAAGAGTATGAGTATTCAACATTTCCGTGTC
GCCCTTATTCCCTTTTTTGCGGCATTTTGCCTTCCTGTTTTTGCTCACCCAGAAACGCTGGTGAAAGTAA
AAGATGCTGAAGATCAGTTGGGTGCACGAGTGGGTTACATCGAACTGGATCTCAACAGCGGTAAGATCCT
TGAGAGTTTTCGCCCCGAAGAACGTTTTCCAATGATGAGCACTTTTAAAGTTCTGCTATGTGGCGCGGTA
TTATCCCGTATTGACGCCGGGCAAGAGCAACTCGGTCGCCGCATACACTATTCTCAGAATGACTTGGTTG
AGTACTCACCAGTCACAGAAAAGCATCTTACGGATGGCATGACAGTAAGAGAATTATGCAGTGCTGCCAT
AACCATGAGTGATAACACTGCGGCCAACTTACTTCTGACAACGATCGGAGGACCGAAGGAGCTAACCGCT
TTTTTGCACAACATGGGGGATCATGTAACTCGCCTTGATCGTTGGGAACCGGAGCTGAATGAAGCCATAC
CAAACGACGAGCGTGACACCACGATGCCTGTAGCAATGGCAACAACGTTGCGCAAACTATTAACTGGCGA
ACTACTTACTCTAGCTTCCCGGCAACAATTAATAGACTGGATGGAGGCGGATAAAGTTGCAGGACCACTT
CTGCGCTCGGCCCTTCCGGCTGGCTGGTTTATTGCTGATAAATCTGGAGCCGGTGAGCGTGGGTCTCGCG
GTATCATTGCAGCACTGGGGCCAGATGGTAAGCCCTCCCGTATCGTAGTTATCTACACGACGGGGAGTCA
GGCAACTATGGATGAACGAAATAGACAGATCGCTGAGATAGGTGCCTCACTGATTAAGCATTGGTAACTG
TCAGACCAAGTTTACTCATATATACTTTAGATTGATTTAAAACTTCATTTTTAATTTAAAAGGATCTAGG
TGAAGATCCTTTTTGATAATCTCATGACCAAAATCCCTTAACGTGAGTTTTCGTTCCACTGAGCGTCAGA
CCCCGTAGAAAAGATCAAAGGATCTTCTTGAGATCCTTTTTTTCTGCGCGTAATCTGCTGCTTGCAAACA
AAAAAACCACCGCTACCAGCGGTGGTTTGTTTGCCGGATCAAGAGCTACCAACTCTTTTTCCGAAGGTAA
CTGGCTTCAGCAGAGCGCAGATACCAAATACTGTTCTTCTAGTGTAGCCGTAGTTAGGCCACCACTTCAA
GAACTCTGTAGCACCGCCTACATACCTCGCTCTGCTAATCCTGTTACCAGTGGCTGCTGCCAGTGGCGAT
AAGTCGTGTCTTACCGGGTTGGACTCAAGACGATAGTTACCGGATAAGGCGCAGCGGTCGGGCTGAACGG
GGGGTTCGTGCACACAGCCCAGCTTGGAGCGAACGACCTACACCGAACTGAGATACCTACAGCGTGAGCT
ATGAGAAAGCGCCACGCTTCCCGAAGGGAGAAAGGCGGACAGGTATCCGGTAAGCGGCAGGGTCGGAACA
GGAGAGCGCACGAGGGAGCTTCCAGGGGGAAACGCCTGGTATCTTTATAGTCCTGTCGGGTTTCGCCACC
TCTGACTTGAGCGTCGATTTTTGTGATGCTCGTCAGGGGGGCGGAGCCTATGGAAAAACGCCAGCAACGC
GGCCTTTTTACGGTTCCTGGCCTTTTGCTGGCCTTTTGCTCACATGTTCTTTCCTGCGTTATCCCCTGAT
TCTGTGGATAACCGTATTACCGCCTTTGAGTGAGCTGATACCGCTCGCCGCAGCCGA
